Addgene plasmid #177959: CoV2-N-P.1
Purpose: Transient mammalian expression of codon optimized SARS-CoV-2 Nucleocapsid (P80R, R203K, G204R). Used for generating RNA packaging virus-like particles.
Depositing lab: Jennifer Doudna. Depositing organization: J. David Gladstone Institutes. Publication: Rapid assessment of SARS-CoV-2 evolved variants using virus-like particles. Syed AM, Taha TY, Tabata T, Chen IP, Ciling A, Khalid MM, Sreekumar B, Chen PY, Hayashi JM, Soczek KM, Ott M, Doudna JA. Science. 2021 Nov 4:eabl6184. doi: 10.1126/science.abl6184. PubMed 34735219.
Backbone
  Vector backbone: pcDNA3.1
  Vector type: Mammalian Expression
Growth in bacteria
  Bacterial resistance: Ampicillin, 100 μg/mL
  Growth temperature: 37°C
  Growth strain: DH5alpha
  Copy number: High Copy
Gene/Insert
  Gene/Insert name: SARS-CoV-2 Nucleocapsid (P80R, R203K, G204R)
  Species: Other
  Mutation: P80R,R203K,G204R
  Entrez Gene: N (a.k.a. GU280_gp10)
  Cloning method: Gibson Cloning
Terms and licenses: Academic/Nonprofit Terms; Industry Terms: Not Available to Industry
Depositor comments: Please visit https://www.biorxiv.org/content/10.1101/2021.08.05.455082v1 for bioRxv preprint.
How to cite: CoV2-N-P.1 was a gift from Jennifer Doudna (Addgene plasmid # 177959 ; http://n2t.net/addgene:177959 ; RRID:Addgene_177959)
