[The description below was written by a language model from this plasmid's Addgene catalogue record and pLannotate feature annotations shown in this document.]
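Description:
CoV2-N-P.1 is a pcDNA3.1-based mammalian expression plasmid of about 6.7 kb for transient production of a codon-optimized SARS-CoV-2 nucleocapsid (N) protein carrying the substitutions P80R, R203K and G204R, the combination referred to in the plasmid name as P.1. It is propagated in E. coli as a high-copy plasmid through a ColE1/pUC-type origin and selected with ampicillin via the β-lactamase gene and its native promoter. An f1 phage origin is also present. As in the parent backbone, an SV40 early promoter drives a neomycin phosphotransferase gene followed by an SV40 polyadenylation signal. This cassette could in principle support G418 selection in mammalian cells, although the stated use is transient expression.

The N open reading frame, inserted by Gibson assembly, sits downstream of the human cytomegalovirus immediate-early enhancer and promoter and is terminated by the bovine growth hormone polyadenylation signal. A T7 promoter lies between the CMV promoter and the coding sequence. No epitope tag or reporter is annotated. Several short annotations, including fragments called as a truncated HIV-1 LTR, ble, lacI, bom and a lac promoter/operator region, appear to be backbone remnants or partial matches from automated annotation rather than functional parts of the design.

According to the record, the plasmid supplies the nucleocapsid component for generating RNA-packaging SARS-CoV-2 virus-like particles. N packages viral RNA into a ribonucleoprotein and interacts with the membrane protein during assembly, so expressing a mutant N allows the effect of variant-associated substitutions on particle assembly to be assessed. The other components needed for such particles are not part of this construct.
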