Features (pLannotate 1.2.2; 20 found; start..end, strand, type, name):
     23..75      -  misc_feature   bom (fragment): basis of mobility region from pBR322
    230..609     +  enhancer       CMV enhancer: human cytomegalovirus immediate early enhancer
    610..813     +  promoter       CMV promoter: human cytomegalovirus (CMV) immediate early promoter
    809..842     +  LTR            5' LTR (truncated) (fragment): truncated 5' long terminal repeat (LTR) from HIV-1
    858..876     +  promoter       T7 promoter: promoter for bacteriophage T7 RNA polymerase
    947..2203    +  CDS            N: NCAP_SARS2 - Experimental evidence at protein level: Swiss-Prot protein existence level 1. Packages the positive strand viral genome RNA into a helical ribonucleocapsid (RNP) and plays a fundamental role during virion assembly through its interactions with the viral genome and membrane protein M. Plays an important role in enhancing the efficiency of subgenomic viral RNA transcription as well as viral replication (By similarity). May modulate transforming growth factor-beta signaling by binding host smad3 (By similarity). From Severe acute respiratory syndrome coronavirus 2 (2019-nCoV) (SARS-C
   2250..2474    +  polyA_signal   bGH poly(A) signal: bovine growth hormone polyadenylation signal
   2478..2499    +  promoter       SV40 promoter (fragment): SV40 enhancer and early promoter
   2520..2948    +  rep_origin     f1 ori (sequence partly withheld): f1 bacteriophage origin of replication; arrow indicates direction of (+) strand synthesis
   2962..3291    +  promoter       SV40 promoter: SV40 enhancer and early promoter
   3358..4149    +  CDS            neo: KKA2_KLEPN - Also known as kan, nptII. Experimental evidence at protein level: Swiss-Prot protein existence level 1. Resistance to kanamycin, neomycin, paromomycin, ribostamycin, butirosin and gentamicin B. From Klebsiella pneumoniae.
   4173..4331    +  CDS            ble (fragment): BLE_KLEPN - Experimental evidence at protein level: Swiss-Prot protein existence level 1. Binding protein with a strong affinity to the bleomycin family of antibiotics. Binds to CL990; an antimitotic-antibiotic compound. From Klebsiella pneumoniae.
   4326..4447    +  polyA_signal   SV40 poly(A) signal: SV40 polyadenylation signal
   4520..4536    -  protein_bind   lac operator: The lac repressor binds to the lac operator to inhibit transcription in E. coli. This inhibition can be relieved by adding lactose or isopropyl-β-D-thiogalactopyranoside (IPTG). lac repressor encoded by lacI
   4544..4574    -  promoter       lac promoter: promoter for the E. coli lac operon
   4589..4610    -  protein_bind   CAP binding site: CAP binding activates transcription in the presence of cAMP. E. coli catabolite activator protein
   4623..4715    -  CDS            lacI (fragment): lac repressor; lacI; The lac repressor binds to the lac operator to inhibit transcription in E. coli. This inhibition can be relieved by adding lactose or isopropyl-β-D-thiogalactopyranoside (IPTG).
   4898..5486    -  rep_origin     ori: high-copy-number ColE1/pMB1/pBR322/pUC origin of replication
   5657..6517    -  CDS            AmpR: β-lactamase; bla; confers resistance to ampicillin, carbenicillin, and related antibiotics
   6518..6622    -  promoter       AmpR promoter: bla
>Addgene plasmid #177959 | CoV2-N-P.1 | addgene full sequence | sequence record 348182 | Addgene NGS Result
ATCGGGAGATCTCCCGATCCCCTATGGTGCACTCTCAGTACAATCTGCTCTGATGCCGCATAGTTAAGCC
AGTATCTGCTCCCTGCTTGTGTGTTGGAGGTCGCTGAGTAGTGCGCGAGCAAAATTTAAGCTACAACAAG
GCAAGGCTTGACCGACAATTGCATGAAGAATCTGCTTAGGGTTAGGCGTTTTGCGCTGCTTCGCGATGTA
CGGGCCAGATATACGCGTTGACATTGATTATTGACTAGTTATTAATAGTAATCAATTACGGGGTCATTAG
TTCATAGCCCATATATGGAGTTCCGCGTTACATAACTTACGGTAAATGGCCCGCCTGGCTGACCGCCCAA
CGACCCCCGCCCATTGACGTCAATAATGACGTATGTTCCCATAGTAACGCCAATAGGGACTTTCCATTGA
CGTCAATGGGTGGAGTATTTACGGTAAACTGCCCACTTGGCAGTACATCAAGTGTATCATATGCCAAGTA
CGCCCCCTATTGACGTCAATGACGGTAAATGGCCCGCCTGGCATTATGCCCAGTACATGACCTTATGGGA
CTTTCCTACTTGGCAGTACATCTACGTATTAGTCATCGCTATTACCATGGTGATGCGGTTTTGGCAGTAC
ATCAATGGGCGTGGATAGCGGTTTGACTCACGGGGATTTCCAAGTCTCCACCCCATTGACGTCAATGGGA
GTTTGTTTTGGCACCAAAATCAACGGGACTTTCCAAAATGTCGTAACAACTCCGCCCCATTGACGCAAAT
GGGCGGTAGGCGTGTACGGTGGGAGGTCTATATAAGCAGAGCTCTCTGGCTAACTAGAGAACCCACTGCT
TACTGGCTTATCGAAATTAATACGACTCACTATAGGGAGACCCAAGCTGGCTAGCCTTCCATTTCAGGTG
TCGTGAGGATCTATTTCCGGTGAATTCGCCGCCACCATGAGCGACAACGGCCCCCAAAACCAACGGAATG
CCCCTCGGATAACATTTGGTGGCCCTAGTGATTCCACAGGAAGTAACCAAAACGGAGAACGGTCTGGAGC
CCGCTCTAAACAGAGGCGACCACAGGGATTGCCAAATAACACAGCGTCATGGTTTACAGCCCTGACTCAA
CATGGAAAGGAGGACTTGAAATTTCCACGAGGACAGGGTGTACCAATAAACACAAACAGTAGTCGGGACG
ATCAGATCGGGTATTATAGAAGGGCCACGAGACGCATCAGAGGTGGAGATGGTAAAATGAAAGATCTCAG
TCCGCGCTGGTACTTTTATTATTTGGGAACCGGCCCAGAAGCGGGCCTCCCATATGGAGCCAATAAGGAC
GGGATTATATGGGTGGCTACAGAGGGAGCCCTCAATACGCCAAAAGATCACATCGGAACAAGAAACCCTG
CTAATAATGCCGCAATCGTGCTGCAGTTGCCTCAGGGGACGACGCTTCCTAAAGGCTTTTACGCAGAAGG
ATCACGCGGCGGCAGCCAAGCATCCTCAAGGTCTAGTTCCAGAAGTCGAAACAGCTCCAGAAACTCCACA
CCAGGGTCCAGTAAGCGAACAAGTCCGGCGCGGATGGCGGGCAACGGCGGAGACGCCGCACTCGCTCTGT
TGCTCCTGGACCGGCTCAACCAACTTGAATCCAAGATGAGTGGTAAGGGACAGCAGCAACAAGGTCAAAC
CGTAACCAAGAAAAGCGCTGCAGAAGCTTCTAAAAAACCTCGACAAAAACGGACCGCTACGAAGGCATAT
AACGTTACTCAAGCCTTCGGGAGACGAGGGCCGGAGCAAACCCAGGGGAATTTTGGAGATCAGGAGCTCA
TCCGGCAAGGGACAGATTACAAACATTGGCCTCAAATCGCTCAGTTCGCGCCGTCCGCAAGTGCTTTTTT
CGGAATGTCTCGCATCGGTATGGAAGTAACACCATCCGGGACATGGCTCACTTATACCGGCGCCATCAAG
CTGGACGACAAAGATCCAAATTTCAAAGATCAGGTGATTCTCTTGAATAAACACATAGACGCGTATAAGA
CGTTTCCACCCACCGAACCCAAGAAGGACAAAAAGAAAAAAGCTGATGAAACACAAGCGTTGCCCCAGCG
ACAGAAGAAGCAGCAAACCGTCACCCTCCTGCCAGCCGCTGATCTCGATGACTTCTCCAAGCAACTTCAA
CAGTCCATGAGCTCAGCCGATTCTACTCAGGCGTAACTCGAGTCTAGAGGGCCCGTTTAAACCCGCTGAT
CAGCCTCGACTGTGCCTTCTAGTTGCCAGCCATCTGTTGTTTGCCCCTCCCCCGTGCCTTCCTTGACCCT
GGAAGGTGCCACTCCCACTGTCCTTTCCTAATAAAATGAGGAAATTGCATCGCATTGTCTGAGTAGGTGT
CATTCTATTCTGGGGGGTGGGGTGGGGCAGGACAGCAAGGGGGAGGATTGGGAAGACAATAGCAGGCATG
CTGGGGATGCGGTGGGCTCTATGGCTTCTGAGGCGGAAAGAACCAGCTGGGGCTCTAGGGGGTATCCCC
[124 nt withheld, positions 2520-2643]
C
[91 nt withheld, positions 2645-2735]
A
[49 nt withheld, positions 2737-2785]
CCTTTGACGTTGGAGTCCACGTTCTTT
[37 nt withheld, positions 2813-2849]
ACCCTATCTCGGTCTATTCTTTTGATTTATAAGGGATTTTGCCGATTTCGGCCTATTGGTTAAAAAATGA
GCTGATTTAACAAAAATTTAACGCGAATTAATTCTGTGGAATGTGTGTCAGTTAGGGTGTGGAAAGTCCC
CAGGCTCCCCAGCAGGCAGAAGTATGCAAAGCATGCATCTCAATTAGTCAGCAACCAGGTGTGGAAAGTC
CCCAGGCTCCCCAGCAGGCAGAAGTATGCAAAGCATGCATCTCAATTAGTCAGCAACCATAGTCCCGCCC
CTAACTCCGCCCATCCCGCCCCTAACTCCGCCCAGTTCCGCCCATTCTCCGCCCCATGGCTGACTAATTT
TTTTTATTTATGCAGAGGCCGAGGCCGCCTCTGCCTCTGAGCTATTCCAGAAGTAGTGAGGAGGCTTTTT
TGGAGGCCTAGGCTTTTGCAAAAAGCTCCCGGGAGCTTGTATATCCATTTTCGGATCTGATCAAGAGACA
GGATGAGGATCGTTTCGCATGATTGAACAAGATGGATTGCACGCAGGTTCTCCGGCCGCTTGGGTGGAGA
GGCTATTCGGCTATGACTGGGCACAACAGACAATCGGCTGCTCTGATGCCGCCGTGTTCCGGCTGTCAGC
GCAGGGGCGCCCGGTTCTTTTTGTCAAGACCGACCTGTCCGGTGCCCTGAATGAACTGCAGGACGAGGCA
GCGCGGCTATCGTGGCTGGCCACGACGGGCGTTCCTTGCGCAGCTGTGCTCGACGTTGTCACTGAAGCGG
GAAGGGACTGGCTGCTATTGGGCGAAGTGCCGGGGCAGGATCTCCTGTCATCTCACCTTGCTCCTGCCGA
GAAAGTATCCATCATGGCTGATGCAATGCGGCGGCTGCATACGCTTGATCCGGCTACCTGCCCATTCGAC
CACCAAGCGAAACATCGCATCGAGCGAGCACGTACTCGGATGGAAGCCGGTCTTGTCGATCAGGATGATC
TGGACGAAGAGCATCAGGGGCTCGCGCCAGCCGAACTGTTCGCCAGGCTCAAGGCGCGCATGCCCGACGG
CGAGGATCTCGTCGTGACCCATGGCGATGCCTGCTTGCCGAATATCATGGTGGAAAATGGCCGCTTTTCT
GGATTCATCGACTGTGGCCGGCTGGGTGTGGCGGACCGCTATCAGGACATAGCGTTGGCTACCCGTGATA
TTGCTGAAGAGCTTGGCGGCGAATGGGCTGACCGCTTCCTCGTGCTTTACGGTATCGCCGCTCCCGATTC
GCAGCGCATCGCCTTCTATCGCCTTCTTGACGAGTTCTTCTGAGCGGGACTCTGGGGTTCGAAATGACCG
ACCAAGCGACGCCCAACCTGCCATCACGAGATTTCGATTCCACCGCCGCCTTCTATGAAAGGTTGGGCTT
CGGAATCGTTTTCCGGGACGCCGGCTGGATGATCCTCCAGCGCGGGGATCTCATGCTGGAGTTCTTCGCC
CACCCCAACTTGTTTATTGCAGCTTATAATGGTTACAAATAAAGCAATAGCATCACAAATTTCACAAATA
AAGCATTTTTTTCACTGCATTCTAGTTGTGGTTTGTCCAAACTCATCAATGTATCTTATCATGTCTGTAT
ACCGTCGACCTCTAGCTAGAGCTTGGCGTAATCATGGTCATAGCTGTTTCCTGTGTGAAATTGTTATCCG
CTCACAATTCCACACAACATACGAGCCGGAAGCATAAAGTGTAAAGCCTGGGGTGCCTAATGAGTGAGCT
AACTCACATTAATTGCGTTGCGCTCACTGCCCGCTTTCCAGTCGGGAAACCTGTCGTGCCAGCTGCATTA
ATGAATCGGCCAACGCGCGGGGAGAGGCGGTTTGCGTATTGGGCGCTCTTCCGCTTCCTCGCTCACTGAC
TCGCTGCGCTCGGTCGTTCGGCTGCGGCGAGCGGTATCAGCTCACTCAAAGGCGGTAATACGGTTATCCA
CAGAATCAGGGGATAACGCAGGAAAGAACATGTGAGCAAAAGGCCAGCAAAAGGCCAGGAACCGTAAAAA
GGCCGCGTTGCTGGCGTTTTTCCATAGGCTCCGCCCCCCTGACGAGCATCACAAAAATCGACGCTCAAGT
CAGAGGTGGCGAAACCCGACAGGACTATAAAGATACCAGGCGTTTCCCCCTGGAAGCTCCCTCGTGCGCT
CTCCTGTTCCGACCCTGCCGCTTACCGGATACCTGTCCGCCTTTCTCCCTTCGGGAAGCGTGGCGCTTTC
TCATAGCTCACGCTGTAGGTATCTCAGTTCGGTGTAGGTCGTTCGCTCCAAGCTGGGCTGTGTGCACGAA
CCCCCCGTTCAGCCCGACCGCTGCGCCTTATCCGGTAACTATCGTCTTGAGTCCAACCCGGTAAGACACG
ACTTATCGCCACTGGCAGCAGCCACTGGTAACAGGATTAGCAGAGCGAGGTATGTAGGCGGTGCTACAGA
GTTCTTGAAGTGGTGGCCTAACTACGGCTACACTAGAAGAACAGTATTTGGTATCTGCGCTCTGCTGAAG
CCAGTTACCTTCGGAAAAAGAGTTGGTAGCTCTTGATCCGGCAAACAAACCACCGCTGGTAGCGGTGGTT
TTTTTGTTTGCAAGCAGCAGATTACGCGCAGAAAAAAAGGATCTCAAGAAGATCCTTTGATCTTTTCTAC
GGGGTCTGACGCTCAGTGGAACGAAAACTCACGTTAAGGGATTTTGGTCATGAGATTATCAAAAAGGATC
TTCACCTAGATCCTTTTAAATTAAAAATGAAGTTTTAAATCAATCTAAAGTATATATGAGTAAACTTGGT
CTGACAGTTACCAATGCTTAATCAGTGAGGCACCTATCTCAGCGATCTGTCTATTTCGTTCATCCATAGT
TGCCTGACTCCCCGTCGTGTAGATAACTACGATACGGGAGGGCTTACCATCTGGCCCCAGTGCTGCAATG
ATACCGCGAGACCCACGCTCACCGGCTCCAGATTTATCAGCAATAAACCAGCCAGCCGGAAGGGCCGAGC
GCAGAAGTGGTCCTGCAACTTTATCCGCCTCCATCCAGTCTATTAATTGTTGCCGGGAAGCTAGAGTAAG
TAGTTCGCCAGTTAATAGTTTGCGCAACGTTGTTGCCATTGCTACAGGCATCGTGGTGTCACGCTCGTCG
TTTGGTATGGCTTCATTCAGCTCCGGTTCCCAACGATCAAGGCGAGTTACATGATCCCCCATGTTGTGCA
AAAAAGCGGTTAGCTCCTTCGGTCCTCCGATCGTTGTCAGAAGTAAGTTGGCCGCAGTGTTATCACTCAT
GGTTATGGCAGCACTGCATAATTCTCTTACTGTCATGCCATCCGTAAGATGCTTTTCTGTGACTGGTGAG
TACTCAACCAAGTCATTCTGAGAATAGTGTATGCGGCGACCGAGTTGCTCTTGCCCGGCGTCAATACGGG
ATAATACCGCGCCACATAGCAGAACTTTAAAAGTGCTCATCATTGGAAAACGTTCTTCGGGGCGAAAACT
CTCAAGGATCTTACCGCTGTTGAGATCCAGTTCGATGTAACCCACTCGTGCACCCAACTGATCTTCAGCA
TCTTTTACTTTCACCAGCGTTTCTGGGTGAGCAAAAACAGGAAGGCAAAATGCCGCAAAAAAGGGAATAA
GGGCGACACGGAAATGTTGAATACTCATACTCTTCCTTTTTCAATATTATTGAAGCATTTATCAGGGTTA
TTGTCTCATGAGCGGATACATATTTGAATGTATTTAGAAAAATAAACAAATAGGGGTTCCGCGCACATTT
CCCCGAAAAGTGCCACCTGACGTCGACGG
